>Addgene plasmid #212706 | pX330-MM002-ZFP143-C-terminal-sgRNA | addgene full sequence | sequence record 438797 | Addgene NGS Result
CAAGAAATTCAAGGTGCTGGGCAACACCGACCGGCACAGCATCAAGAAGAACCTGATCGGAGCCCTGCTG
TTCGACAGCGGCGAAACAGCCGAGGCCACCCGGCTGAAGAGAACCGCCAGAAGAAGATACACCAGACGGA
AGAACCGGATCTGCTATCTGCAAGAGATCTTCAGCAACGAGATGGCCAAGGTGGACGACAGCTTCTTCCA
CAGACTGGAAGAGTCCTTCCTGGTGGAAGAGGATAAGAAGCACGAGCGGCACCCCATCTTCGGCAACATC
GTGGACGAGGTGGCCTACCACGAGAAGTACCCCACCATCTACCACCTGAGAAAGAAACTGGTGGACAGCA
CCGACAAGGCCGACCTGCGGCTGATCTATCTGGCCCTGGCCCACATGATCAAGTTCCGGGGCCACTTCCT
GATCGAGGGCGACCTGAACCCCGACAACAGCGACGTGGACAAGCTGTTCATCCAGCTGGTGCAGACCTAC
AACCAGCTGTTCGAGGAAAACCCCATCAACGCCAGCGGCGTGGACGCCAAGGCCATCCTGTCTGCCAGAC
TGAGCAAGAGCAGACGGCTGGAAAATCTGATCGCCCAGCTGCCCGGCGAGAAGAAGAATGGCCTGTTCGG
AAACCTGATTGCCCTGAGCCTGGGCCTGACCCCCAACTTCAAGAGCAACTTCGACCTGGCCGAGGATGCC
AAACTGCAGCTGAGCAAGGACACCTACGACGACGACCTGGACAACCTGCTGGCCCAGATCGGCGACCAGT
ACGCCGACCTGTTTCTGGCCGCCAAGAACCTGTCCGACGCCATCCTGCTGAGCGACATCCTGAGAGTGAA
CACCGAGATCACCAAGGCCCCCCTGAGCGCCTCTATGATCAAGAGATACGACGAGCACCACCAGGACCTG
ACCCTGCTGAAAGCTCTCGTGCGGCAGCAGCTGCCTGAGAAGTACAAAGAGATTTTCTTCGACCAGAGCA
AGAACGGCTACGCCGGCTACATTGACGGCGGAGCCAGCCAGGAAGAGTTCTACAAGTTCATCAAGCCCAT
CCTGGAAAAGATGGACGGCACCGAGGAACTGCTCGTGAAGCTGAACAGAGAGGACCTGCTGCGGAAGCAG
CGGACCTTCGACAACGGCAGCATCCCCCACCAGATCCACCTGGGAGAGCTGCACGCCATTCTGCGGCGGC
AGGAAGATTTTTACCCATTCCTGAAGGACAACCGGGAAAAGATCGAGAAGATCCTGACCTTCCGCATCCC
CTACTACGTGGGCCCTCTGGCCAGGGGAAACAGCAGATTCGCCTGGATGACCAGAAAGAGCGAGGAAACC
ATCACCCCCTGGAACTTCGAGGAAGTGGTGGACAAGGGCGCTTCCGCCCAGAGCTTCATCGAGCGGATGA
CCAACTTCGATAAGAACCTGCCCAACGAGAAGGTGCTGCCCAAGCACAGCCTGCTGTACGAGTACTTCAC
CGTGTATAACGAGCTGACCAAAGTGAAATACGTGACCGAGGGAATGAGAAAGCCCGCCTTCCTGAGCGGC
GAGCAGAAAAAGGCCATCGTGGACCTGCTGTTCAAGACCAACCGGAAAGTGACCGTGAAGCAGCTGAAAG
AGGACTACTTCAAGAAAATCGAGTGCTTCGACTCCGTGGAAATCTCCGGCGTGGAAGATCGGTTCAACGC
CTCCCTGGGCACATACCACGATCTGCTGAAAATTATCAAGGACAAGGACTTCCTGGACAATGAGGAAAAC
GAGGACATTCTGGAAGATATCGTGCTGACCCTGACACTGTTTGAGGACAGAGAGATGATCGAGGAACGGC
TGAAAACCTATGCCCACCTGTTCGACGACAAAGTGATGAAGCAGCTGAAGCGGCGGAGATACACCGGCTG
GGGCAGGCTGAGCCGGAAGCTGATCAACGGCATCCGGGACAAGCAGTCCGGCAAGACAATCCTGGATTTC
CTGAAGTCCGACGGCTTCGCCAACAGAAACTTCATGCAGCTGATCCACGACGACAGCCTGACCTTTAAAG
AGGACATCCAGAAAGCCCAGGTGTCCGGCCAGGGCGATAGCCTGCACGAGCACATTGCCAATCTGGCCGG
CAGCCCCGCCATTAAGAAGGGCATCCTGCAGACAGTGAAGGTGGTGGACGAGCTCGTGAAAGTGATGGGC
CGGCACAAGCCCGAGAACATCGTGATCGAAATGGCCAGAGAGAACCAGACCACCCAGAAGGGACAGAAGA
ACAGCCGCGAGAGAATGAAGCGGATCGAAGAGGGCATCAAAGAGCTGGGCAGCCAGATCCTGAAAGAACA
CCCCGTGGAAAACACCCAGCTGCAGAACGAGAAGCTGTACCTGTACTACCTGCAGAATGGGCGGGATATG
TACGTGGACCAGGAACTGGACATCAACCGGCTGTCCGACTACGATGTGGACCATATCGTGCCTCAGAGCT
TTCTGAAGGACGACTCCATCGACAACAAGGTGCTGACCAGAAGCGACAAGAACCGGGGCAAGAGCGACAA
CGTGCCCTCCGAAGAGGTCGTGAAGAAGATGAAGAACTACTGGCGGCAGCTGCTGAACGCCAAGCTGATT
ACCCAGAGAAAGTTCGACAATCTGACCAAGGCCGAGAGAGGCGGCCTGAGCGAACTGGATAAGGCCGGCT
TCATCAAGAGACAGCTGGTGGAAACCCGGCAGATCACAAAGCACGTGGCACAGATCCTGGACTCCCGGAT
GAACACTAAGTACGACGAGAATGACAAGCTGATCCGGGAAGTGAAAGTGATCACCCTGAAGTCCAAGCTG
GTGTCCGATTTCCGGAAGGATTTCCAGTTTTACAAAGTGCGCGAGATCAACAACTACCACCACGCCCACG
ACGCCTACCTGAACGCCGTCGTGGGAACCGCCCTGATCAAAAAGTACCCTAAGCTGGAAAGCGAGTTCGT
GTACGGCGACTACAAGGTGTACGACGTGCGGAAGATGATCGCCAAGAGCGAGCAGGAAATCGGCAAGGCT
ACCGCCAAGTACTTCTTCTACAGCAACATCATGAACTTTTTCAAGACCGAGATTACCCTGGCCAACGGCG
AGATCCGGAAGCGGCCTCTGATCGAGACAAACGGCGAAACCGGGGAGATCGTGTGGGATAAGGGCCGGGA
TTTTGCCACCGTGCGGAAAGTGCTGAGCATGCCCCAAGTGAATATCGTGAAAAAGACCGAGGTGCAGACA
GGCGGCTTCAGCAAAGAGTCTATCCTGCCCAAGAGGAACAGCGATAAGCTGATCGCCAGAAAGAAGGACT
GGGACCCTAAGAAGTACGGCGGCTTCGACAGCCCCACCGTGGCCTATTCTGTGCTGGTGGTGGCCAAAGT
GGAAAAGGGCAAGTCCAAGAAACTGAAGAGTGTGAAAGAGCTGCTGGGGATCACCATCATGGAAAGAAGC
AGCTTCGAGAAGAATCCCATCGACTTTCTGGAAGCCAAGGGCTACAAAGAAGTGAAAAAGGACCTGATCA
TCAAGCTGCCTAAGTACTCCCTGTTCGAGCTGGAAAACGGCCGGAAGAGAATGCTGGCCTCTGCCGGCGA
ACTGCAGAAGGGAAACGAACTGGCCCTGCCCTCCAAATATGTGAACTTCCTGTACCTGGCCAGCCACTAT
GAGAAGCTGAAGGGCTCCCCCGAGGATAATGAGCAGAAACAGCTGTTTGTGGAACAGCACAAGCACTACC
TGGACGAGATCATCGAGCAGATCAGCGAGTTCTCCAAGAGAGTGATCCTGGCCGACGCTAATCTGGACAA
AGTGCTGTCCGCCTACAACAAGCACCGGGATAAGCCCATCAGAGAGCAGGCCGAGAATATCATCCACCTG
TTTACCCTGACCAATCTGGGAGCCCCTGCCGCCTTCAAGTACTTTGACACCACCATCGACCGGAAGAGGT
ACACCAGCACCAAAGAGGTGCTGGACGCCACCCTGATCCACCAGAGCATCACCGGCCTGTACGAGACACG
GATCGACCTGTCTCAGCTGGGAGGCGACAAAAGGCCGGCGGCCACGAAAAAGGCCGGCCAGGCAAAAAAG
AAAAAGTAAGAATTCCTAGAGCTCGCTGATCAGCCTCGACTGTGCCTTCTAGTTGCCAGCCATCTGTTGT
TTGCCCCTCCCCCGTGCCTTCCTTGACCCTGGAAGGTGCCACTCCCACTGTCCTTTCCTAATAAAATGAG
GAAATTGCATCGCATTGTCTGAGTAGGTGTCATTCTATTCTGGGGGGTGGGGTGGGGCAGGACAGCAAGG
GGGAGGATTGGGAAGAGAATAGCAGGCATGCTGGGGAGCGGCCGCAGGAACCCCTAGTGATGGAGTTGGC
CACTCCCTCTCTGCGCGCTCGCTCGCTCACTGAGGCCGGGCGACCAAAGGTCGCCCGACGCCCGGGCTTT
GCCCGGGCGGCCTCAGTGAGCGAGCGAGCGCGCAGCTGCCTGCAGGGGCGCCTGATGCGGTATTTTCTCC
TTACGCATCTGTGCGGTATTTCACACCGCATA
[95 nt withheld, positions 4513-4607]
T
[46 nt withheld, positions 4609-4654]
C
[141 nt withheld, positions 4656-4796]
CCTTTGACGTTGGAGTCCACGTTCTTT
[37 nt withheld, positions 4824-4860]
ACTCTATCTCGGGCTATTCTTTTGATTTATAAGGGATTTTGCCGATTTCGGTCTATTGGTTAAAAAATGA
GCTGATTTAACAAAAATTTAACGCGAATTTTAACAAAATATTAACGTTTACAATTTTATGGTGCACTCTC
AGTACAATCTGCTCTGATGCCGCATAGTTAAGCCAGCCCCGACACCCGCCAACACCCGCTGACGCGCCCT
GACGGGCTTGTCTGCTCCCGGCATCCGCTTACAGACAAGCTGTGACCGTCTCCGGGAGCTGCATGTGTCA
GAGGTTTTCACCGTCATCACCGAAACGCGCGAGACGAAAGGGCCTCGTGATACGCCTATTTTTATAGGTT
AATGTCATGATAATAATGGTTTCTTAGACGTCAGGTGGCACTTTTCGGGGAAATGTGCGCGGAACCCCTA
TTTGTTTATTTTTCTAAATACATTCAAATATGTATCCGCTCATGAGACAATAACCCTGATAAATGCTTCA
ATAATATTGAAAAAGGAAGAGTATGAGTATTCAACATTTCCGTGTCGCCCTTATTCCCTTTTTTGCGGCA
TTTTGCCTTCCTGTTTTTGCTCACCCAGAAACGCTGGTGAAAGTAAAAGATGCTGAAGATCAGTTGGGTG
CACGAGTGGGTTACATCGAACTGGATCTCAACAGCGGTAAGATCCTTGAGAGTTTTCGCCCCGAAGAACG
TTTTCCAATGATGAGCACTTTTAAAGTTCTGCTATGTGGCGCGGTATTATCCCGTATTGACGCCGGGCAA
GAGCAACTCGGTCGCCGCATACACTATTCTCAGAATGACTTGGTTGAGTACTCACCAGTCACAGAAAAGC
ATCTTACGGATGGCATGACAGTAAGAGAATTATGCAGTGCTGCCATAACCATGAGTGATAACACTGCGGC
CAACTTACTTCTGACAACGATCGGAGGACCGAAGGAGCTAACCGCTTTTTTGCACAACATGGGGGATCAT
GTAACTCGCCTTGATCGTTGGGAACCGGAGCTGAATGAAGCCATACCAAACGACGAGCGTGACACCACGA
TGCCTGTAGCAATGGCAACAACGTTGCGCAAACTATTAACTGGCGAACTACTTACTCTAGCTTCCCGGCA
ACAATTAATAGACTGGATGGAGGCGGATAAAGTTGCAGGACCACTTCTGCGCTCGGCCCTTCCGGCTGGC
TGGTTTATTGCTGATAAATCTGGAGCCGGTGAGCGTGGAAGCCGCGGTATCATTGCAGCACTGGGGCCAG
ATGGTAAGCCCTCCCGTATCGTAGTTATCTACACGACGGGGAGTCAGGCAACTATGGATGAACGAAATAG
ACAGATCGCTGAGATAGGTGCCTCACTGATTAAGCATTGGTAACTGTCAGACCAAGTTTACTCATATATA
CTTTAGATTGATTTAAAACTTCATTTTTAATTTAAAAGGATCTAGGTGAAGATCCTTTTTGATAATCTCA
TGACCAAAATCCCTTAACGTGAGTTTTCGTTCCACTGAGCGTCAGACCCCGTAGAAAAGATCAAAGGATC
TTCTTGAGATCCTTTTTTTCTGCGCGTAATCTGCTGCTTGCAAACAAAAAAACCACCGCTACCAGCGGTG
GTTTGTTTGCCGGATCAAGAGCTACCAACTCTTTTTCCGAAGGTAACTGGCTTCAGCAGAGCGCAGATAC
CAAATACTGTTCTTCTAGTGTAGCCGTAGTTAGGCCACCACTTCAAGAACTCTGTAGCACCGCCTACATA
CCTCGCTCTGCTAATCCTGTTACCAGTGGCTGCTGCCAGTGGCGATAAGTCGTGTCTTACCGGGTTGGAC
TCAAGACGATAGTTACCGGATAAGGCGCAGCGGTCGGGCTGAACGGGGGGTTCGTGCACACAGCCCAGCT
TGGAGCGAACGACCTACACCGAACTGAGATACCTACAGCGTGAGCTATGAGAAAGCGCCACGCTTCCCGA
AGGGAGAAAGGCGGACAGGTATCCGGTAAGCGGCAGGGTCGGAACAGGAGAGCGCACGAGGGAGCTTCCA
GGGGGAAACGCCTGGTATCTTTATAGTCCTGTCGGGTTTCGCCACCTCTGACTTGAGCGTCGATTTTTGT
GATGCTCGTCAGGGGGGCGGAGCCTATGGAAAAACGCCAGCAACGCGGCCTTTTTACGGTTCCTGGCCTT
TTGCTGGCCTTTTGCTCACATGTGAGGGCCTATTTCCCATGATTCCTTCATATTTGCATATACGATACAA
GGCTGTTAGAGAGATAATTGGAATTAATTTGACTGTAAACACAAAGATATTAGTACAAAATACGTGACGT
AGAAAGTAATAATTTCTTGGGTAGTTTGCAGTTTTAAAATTATGTTTTAAAATGGACTATCATATGCTTA
CCGTAACTTGAAAGTATTTCGATTTCTTGGCTTTATATATCTTGTGGAAAGGACGAAACACCGAGGGTTG
GATGATTAACACTGTTTTAGAGCTAGAAATAGCAAGTTAAAATAAGGCTAGTCCGTTATCAACTTGAAAA
AGTGGCACCGAGTCGGTGCTTTTTTGTTTTAGAGCTAGAAATAGCAAGTTAAAATAAGGCTAGTCCGTTT
TTAGCGCGTGCGCCAATTCTGCAGACAAATGGCTCTAGAGGTACCCGTTACATAACTTACGGTAAATGGC
CCGCCTGGCTGACCGCCCAACGACCCCCGCCCATTGACGTCAATAGTAACGCCAATAGGGACTTTCCATT
GACGTCAATGGGTGGAGTATTTACGGTAAACTGCCCACTTGGCAGTACATCAAGTGTATCATATGCCAAG
TACGCCCCCTATTGACGTCAATGACGGTAAATGGCCCGCCTGGCATTGTGCCCAGTACATGACCTTATGG
GACTTTCCTACTTGGCAGTACATCTACGTATTAGTCATCGCTATTACCATGGTCGAGGTGAGCCCCACGT
TCTGCTTCACTCTCCCCATCTCCCCCCCCTCCCCACCCCCAATTTTGTATTTATTTATTTTTTAATTATT
TTGTGCAGCGATGGGGGCGGGGGGGGGGGGGGGGCGCGCGCCGGGGGGGGGGGGGGGGGGGGGGGGGGGG
GGSGGGGSGRGGSGGRGRGGKGCGGCGGCAGCCAATCAGAGCGGCGCGCTCCGAAAGTTTCCTTTTATGG
CGAGGCGGCGGCGGCGGCGGCCCTATAAAAAGCGAAGCGCGCGGCGGGCGGGAGTCGCTGCGCGCTGCCT
TCGCCCCGTGCCCCGCTCCGCCGCCGCCTCGCGCCGCCCGCCCCGGCTCTGACTGACCGCGTTACTCCCA
CAGGTGAGCGGGCGGGACGGCCCTTCTCCTCCGGGCTGTAATTAGCTGAGCAAGAGGTAAGGGTTTAAGG
GATGGTTGGTTGGTGGGGTATTAATGTTTAATTACCTGGAGCACCTGCCTGAAATCACTTTTTTTCAGGT
TGGACCGGTGCCACCATGGACTATAAGGACCACGACGGAGACTACAAGGATCATGATATTGATTACAAAG
ACGATGACGATAAGATGGCCCCAAAGAAGAAGCGGAAGGTCGGTATCCACGGAGTCCCAGCAGCCGACAA
GAAGTACAGCATCGGCCTGGACATCGGCACCAACTCTGTGGGCTGGGCCGTGATCACCGACGAGTACAAG
GTGCCCAG
Features (pLannotate 1.2.2; 17 found; start..end, strand, type, name):
   1520..4018    +  CDS            Cas9(C): C-terminal portion of Streptococcus pyogenes Cas9 (Zetsche et al., 2015)
   4019..4066    +  CDS            nucleoplasmin NLS: bipartite nuclear localization signal from nucleoplasmin
   4100..4211    +  polyA_signal   bGH poly(A) signal: bovine growth hormone polyadenylation signal
   4316..4456    +  repeat_region  AAV2 ITR: inverted terminal repeat of adeno-associated virus serotype 2 inverted
   4461..4512    -  misc_feature   bom (fragment): basis of mobility region from pBR322
   4531..4986    +  rep_origin     f1 ori (sequence partly withheld): f1 bacteriophage origin of replication; arrow indicates direction of (+) strand synthesis
   4987..5036    -  misc_feature   bom (fragment): basis of mobility region from pBR322
   5138..5173    -  CDS            rop (fragment): Rop protein, which maintains plasmids at low copy number; rop
   5268..5372    +  promoter       AmpR promoter: bla
   5373..6233    +  CDS            AmpR: β-lactamase; bla; confers resistance to ampicillin, carbenicillin, and related antibiotics
   6404..6992    +  rep_origin     ori: high-copy-number ColE1/pMB1/pBR322/pUC origin of replication
   7054..7294    +  promoter       U6 promoter: RNA polymerase III promoter for human U6 snRNA
   7324..7399    +  misc_RNA       gRNA scaffold: guide RNA scaffold for the Streptococcus pyogenes CRISPR/Cas9 system
   7406..7449    +  misc_RNA       gRNA scaffold (fragment): guide RNA scaffold for the Streptococcus pyogenes CRISPR/Cas9 system
   7496..7781    +  enhancer       CMV enhancer: human cytomegalovirus immediate early enhancer; contains an 18-bp deletion relative to the standard CMV enhancer
   8061..8288    +  intron         hybrid intron: hybrid between chicken β-actin (CBA) and minute virus of mice (MMV) introns (Gray et al., 2011)
   8426..1519    +  CDS            Cas9(N) (across the origin): N-terminal portion of Streptococcus pyogenes Cas9 (Zetsche et al., 2015)
