[The description below was written by a language model from this plasmid's Addgene catalogue record and pLannotate feature annotations shown in this document.]
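Description:
pX330-MM002-ZFP143-C-terminal-sgRNA is a CRISPR plasmid for transient expression in mammalian cells of Streptococcus pyogenes Cas9 together with a single guide RNA directed at the C-terminal end of the mouse Zfp143 locus. The catalogue lists no backbone, but the name and annotated layout match the pX330 all-in-one design. It is propagated in E. coli as a high-copy plasmid through a ColE1/pUC-type origin and selected with ampicillin via the β-lactamase gene. An f1 phage origin, an AAV2 ITR and small pBR322-derived bom and rop fragments are also annotated as backbone remnants.

The guide is transcribed by RNA polymerase III from a human U6 promoter and fused to the SpCas9 gRNA scaffold; a second, partial scaffold fragment is annotated just downstream. Cas9 expression is driven by a CMV enhancer followed by a hybrid chicken β-actin/minute virus of mice intron, an arrangement typical of a CBh-type hybrid promoter, although the core promoter itself is not annotated. The Cas9 coding sequence appears as contiguous N- and C-terminal portions spanning the sequence origin, which together form one full-length open reading frame. It ends in a nucleoplasmin bipartite nuclear localization signal and a bovine growth hormone polyadenylation signal.

The stated purpose describes a Cas9-2A-Puro nuclease, but the feature table shows no 2A peptide or puromycin resistance gene, and the NLS is followed almost directly by the poly(A) signal, so puromycin selection should not be assumed from this record. Cutting near the C-terminus of a gene is commonly used for knock-in of tags with a separate donor template, but the record does not state the intended downstream application.
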