Addgene plasmid #212706: pX330-MM002-ZFP143-C-terminal-sgRNA
Purpose: Plasmid for transient expression of pspCas9(BB)-2A-Puro nuclease and sgRNA targetting the C terminal of Zfp143 locus
Depositing lab: Elzo de Wit. Depositing organization: Netherlands Cancer Institute.
Backbone
  Vector backbone: n/a
  Vector type: CRISPR
Growth in bacteria
  Bacterial resistance: Ampicillin, 100 μg/mL
  Growth temperature: 37°C
  Growth strain: DH5alpha
  Copy number: High Copy
Gene/Insert
  Gene/Insert name: ZFP143 C-terminal sgRNA
  gRNA/shRNA sequence: TTTGCTTCCAAAATACTACA
  Species: M. musculus (mouse)
  Entrez Gene: Zfp143 (a.k.a. D7Ertd805e, KRAB14, SBF, Staf, Zfp79, Zfp80-rs1, Znf143, pHZ-1)
Resource information
  A portion of this plasmid was derived from a plasmid made by: inserts were originally received from Addgene
Terms and licenses: Academic/Nonprofit Terms; Industry Terms: Not Available to Industry
How to cite: pX330-MM002-ZFP143-C-terminal-sgRNA was a gift from Elzo de Wit (Addgene plasmid # 212706 ; http://n2t.net/addgene:212706 ; RRID:Addgene_212706)
